>Addgene plasmid #15723 | pRetroSuper-GFP Smad3 | addgene partial sequence | sequence record 22220 | 15723 with H1
CTTTGGATTTGGGATCTTATAAGTTCTGTATGAGACCACAGATCCCCGGACGAGGTCTGCGTGAATTTCA
AGAGAATTCACGCAGACCTCGTCCTTTTTGGAAAAGCTTATCGATACCGTCGACCTCGAGAGATCTAATT
CCGGCGCCTAGAGAAGGAGTGAGGGCTGGATAAAGGGAGGATCGAGGCGGGGTCGAACGAGGAGGTTCAA
GGGGGAGAGACGGGGCGGATGGAGGAAGAGGAGGCGGAGGCTTAGGGTGTACAAAGGGCTTGACCCAGGG
AGGGGGGTCAAAAGCCAAGGCTTCCCAGGTCACGATGTAGGGGACCTGGTCTGGGTGTCCATGCGGGCCA
GGTGAAAAGACCTTGATCTTAACCTGGGTGATGAGGTCTCGGTTAAAGGTGCCGTCTCGCGGCCATCCGA
CGTTAAAGGTTGGCCATTCTGCAGAGCAGAAGGTAACCCAACGTCTCTTCTTGACATCTACCGACTGGTT
GTGAGCGATCCGCTCGACATCTTTCCAGTGACCTAAGGTCAAACTTAAGGGAGTGGTAACAGTCTGGCCC
TAATTTTCAGACAAATACAGAAACACAGTCAGACAGAGACAACACAGAACGATGCTGCAGCGCTGCAGCA
GACAAGACGCGCGGCTTCGGTTCCAAACCGAAAGCAAAAATTCAGACGGAGGCGGGAACTGTTTTAGGTT
CTCGTCTCCTACCAGAACCACATATCCTGACGGGGTCGGATTCCACATCGACTCCCTTCCTCAGGTCGGG
CCACAAAAACGGCCCCCAAAGTCCCTGGGACGTCTCCCAGGGTTGCGGCCGGGTGTTCAGAACTCGTCAG
TTCCACCACGGGTCGGCAGATACAGA
