[The description below was written by a language model from this plasmid's Addgene catalogue record.]
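Description:
pRetroSuper-GFP Smad3 is a retroviral RNA interference vector built on the pRetrosuper-GFP backbone (about 6 kb without insert) and designed to knock down human SMAD3 in mammalian cells. It is propagated in E. coli as a high-copy plasmid under ampicillin selection. In mammalian cells there is no drug selection. Instead, GFP serves as the marker, so transduced cells can be identified or sorted by fluorescence.

The payload is a roughly 450 bp fragment carrying a short hairpin RNA cassette directed against SMAD3. According to the depositor's notes, annealed sense and antisense oligonucleotides encoding the hairpin (target sequence, loop, reverse complement and a poly-T terminator) were first ligated into BglII/HindIII-cut pRetrosuper-Puro. The AgeI/XhoI fragment containing the shRNA cassette was then moved into the same sites of pRetrosuper-GFP. The record does not name the promoter explicitly, but the listed sequencing primer is an H1 primer. This fits the pSuper-type design, in which the RNA polymerase III H1 promoter drives a hairpin transcript that the cell processes into a siRNA. The promoter driving GFP and the details of the retroviral LTRs and packaging signal are not given, and no feature table is provided.

As a retroviral vector, the plasmid would be introduced into packaging cells to produce virus that stably integrates the shRNA and GFP cassettes into target cells. The associated publication concerns distinct TIF1gamma and Smad4 branches of TGF-beta signalling in hematopoiesis. This suggests the construct was used to deplete Smad3 and test its contribution to TGF-beta responses.
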