Addgene plasmid #15723: pRetroSuper-GFP Smad3
Depositing lab: Joan Massague. Depositing organization: Memorial Sloan-Kettering Cancer Center. Publication: Hematopoiesis controlled by distinct TIF1gamma and Smad4 branches of the TGFbeta pathway. He W, Dorn DC, Erdjument-Bromage H, Tempst P, Moore MA, Massague J. Cell. 2006 Jun 2. 125(5):929-41. 10.1016/j.cell.2006.03.045 PubMed 16751102.
Backbone
  Vector backbone: pRetrosuper-GFP
  Backbone size w/o insert (bp): 6000
  Vector type: Mammalian Expression, Retroviral, RNAi
  Selectable markers: GFP
Growth in bacteria
  Bacterial resistance: Ampicillin, 100 μg/mL
  Growth temperature: 37°C
  Growth strain: DH5alpha
  Copy number: High Copy
Gene/Insert
  Gene/Insert name: Smad3 shRNA (alt name: Smad3)
  Species: H. sapiens (human)
  Insert size (bp): 450
  Entrez Gene: SMAD3 (a.k.a. HSPC193, HsT17436, JV15-2, LDS1C, LDS3, MADH3, hMAD-3, hSMAD3, mad3)
  Cloning method: Restriction Enzyme; 5′ cloning site AgeI (unknown if destroyed); 3′ cloning site XhoI (unknown if destroyed)
  Sequencing primers: 5′ H1
Terms and licenses: Academic/Nonprofit Terms; Industry Terms: Not Available to Industry
Depositor comments: The following oligos were first cloned into pRetrosuper-Puro digested with BglII and HindIII. Smad3-shRNA-sense: 5’-gatccccGGACGAGGTCTGCGTGAATttcaagagaATTCACGCAGACCTCGTCCtttttggaaa-3’ Smad3-shRNA-antisense: 5’-agcttttccaaaaaGGACGAGGTCTGCGTGAATtctcttgaaATTCACGCAGACCTCGTCCggg-3’ Next, the AgeI/XhoI fragments from shRNA sequence-containing pRetrosuper-Puro plasmids were cloned into the AgeI/XhoI site of pRetrosuper-GFP.
How to cite: pRetroSuper-GFP Smad3 was a gift from Joan Massague (Addgene plasmid # 15723 ; http://n2t.net/addgene:15723 ; RRID:Addgene_15723)
